Addgene plasmid #19618: pGC267
Depositing lab: Jane Hubbard. Depositing organization: NYU Grossman School of Medicine. Publication: A "FLP-Out" system for controlled gene expression in Caenorhabditis elegans. Voutev R, Hubbard EJ. Genetics. 2008 Sep;180(1):103-19. doi: 10.1534/genetics.108.090274. PubMed 18723890.
Backbone
  Vector backbone: pGC180
  Vector type: Worm Expression ; FLP/FRT
Growth in bacteria
  Bacterial resistance: Chloramphenicol and Ampicillin, 25 & 100 μg/mL
  Growth temperature: 37°C
  Growth strain: DB3.1
  Growth instructions: DB3.1 cells
  Copy number: High Copy
Gene/Insert
  Gene/Insert name: Gateway(R1-R2)-iA-FLP::let-858(3’)-(Cbr)unc-119(+)
  Species: C. elegans (nematode), S. cerevisiae (budding yeast)
  Cloning method: Restriction Enzyme
  Sequencing primers: 5′ M13R
Terms and licenses: Academic/Nonprofit Terms; Industry Terms: Not Available to Industry
How to cite: pGC267 was a gift from Jane Hubbard (Addgene plasmid # 19618 ; http://n2t.net/addgene:19618 ; RRID:Addgene_19618)
