[The description below was written by a language model from this plasmid's Addgene catalogue record and pLannotate feature annotations shown in this document.]
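Description:
pGC267 is a Gateway destination vector for expressing FLP recombinase in Caenorhabditis elegans, built on the pGC180 backbone as part of a "FLP-Out" system for controlled gene expression in the worm. In bacteria it replicates from a high-copy ColE1/pUC-type origin and carries an ampicillin resistance gene. A fragment of the f1 phage origin is also annotated. The Gateway cassette adds chloramphenicol resistance, so the plasmid is selected with both antibiotics. It also contains the ccdB toxin gene, which is why the plasmid is grown in the ccdB-tolerant strain DB3.1.

The attR1–attR2 cassette (CmR, a ccdA fragment and ccdB) lies directly upstream of the Saccharomyces cerevisiae FLP coding sequence. No worm promoter is present in the plasmid as supplied. An LR recombination reaction is meant to replace the cassette with a promoter chosen by the user, which then drives FLP, and loss of ccdB provides counter-selection for recombinants. The insert name indicates that FLP is preceded by an element labelled "iA", which the record does not define, and followed by the let-858 3′ region for transcript processing; neither is annotated separately in the feature table. The short "2μ ori" match just after FLP probably reflects native yeast 2μ sequence flanking the gene rather than a working yeast origin. The unc-119(+) gene, named in the insert as the C. briggsae version although the software matched it to the C. elegans protein, serves as a transformation marker that rescues unc-119 mutant worms. FLP produced from the finished construct would act on FRT sites in a partner transgene, for example excising an FRT-flanked cassette to switch on a gene in selected tissues or at selected times.
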