Features (pLannotate 1.2.2; 18 found; start..end, strand, type, name):
     19..37      +  promoter       T7 promoter: promoter for bacteriophage T7 RNA polymerase
     60..179     +  protein_bind   attR1: mutant version of attR; recombination site for the Gateway® LR reaction LR Clonase™
    209..239     +  promoter       lac UV5 promoter: E. coli lac promoter with an "up" mutation
    263..292     +  promoter       cat promoter (fragment): promoter of the E. coli cat gene encoding chloramphenicol acetyltransferase
    293..952     +  CDS            CmR: chloramphenicol acetyltransferase; cat; confers resistance to chloramphenicol
   1131..1289    +  CDS            ccdA (fragment): CCDA_ECO57 - Also known as H, letA. Experimental evidence at protein level: Swiss-Prot protein existence level 1. Antitoxin component of a type II toxin-antitoxin (TA) system which inhibits the post-segregational killing (PSK) of plasmid-free cells, also referred to as a plasmid addiction system. Binds to and blocks the activity of CcdB; will also remove bound CcdB protein from the CcdB-GyrA complex by forming a CcdA-CcdB complex, a process termed rejuvenation. Functions as a transcriptional corepressor for the ccdAB operon, repression also requires CcdB (By similarity). From Escherichia coli
   1294..1596    +  CDS            ccdB: CCDB_ECOLI - Also known as G, letB, letD. Experimental evidence at protein level: Swiss-Prot protein existence level 1. Toxic component of a type II toxin-antitoxin (TA) system, functioning in plasmid maintainence. Responsible for the post- segregational killing (PSK) of plasmid-free cells, also referred to as a plasmid addiction system. Half-life of over 2 hours. Cell killing by CcdB is accompanied by filamentation, defects in chromosome and plasmid segregation, defects in cell division, formation of anucleate cells, decreased DNA synthesis and plasmid loss. Interferes with the activity of DN
   1640..1764    -  protein_bind   attR2: mutant version of attR; recombination site for the Gateway® LR reaction LR Clonase™
   1766..1798    +  misc_feature   MCS (fragment): pBluescript multiple cloning site
   1852..3123    +  CDS            FLP: site-specific recombinase FLP is a site-specific recombinase from Saccharomyces cerevisiae. Recombination occurs at FRT sequences.
   3126..3229    +  rep_origin     2μ ori (fragment): yeast 2μ plasmid origin of replication
   3229..3247    -  misc_feature   MCS (fragment): pBluescript multiple cloning site
   4535..4552    -  misc_feature   P element 5' end (fragment): No description available
   4663..5505    +  CDS            unc-119: UN119_CAEEL - Experimental evidence at protein level: Swiss-Prot protein existence level 1. Myristoyl-binding protein that acts as a cargo adapter: specifically binds the myristoyl moiety of a subset of N-terminally myristoylated proteins and is required for their localization. Plays a key role in ciliary membrane localization of proteins. Required for the establishment or function of the nervous system. From Caenorhabditis elegans.
   5820..6147    +  rep_origin     f1 ori (fragment) (sequence partly withheld): f1 bacteriophage origin of replication; arrow indicates direction of (+) strand synthesis
   6173..6277    +  promoter       AmpR promoter: bla
   6278..7138    +  CDS            AmpR: β-lactamase; bla; confers resistance to ampicillin, carbenicillin, and related antibiotics
   7309..7897    +  rep_origin     ori: high-copy-number ColE1/pMB1/pBR322/pUC origin of replication
>Addgene plasmid #19618 | pGC267 | depositor full sequence | sequence record 9250 | Author sequence
AACCTGGCTTATCGAAATTAATACGACTCACTATAGGGAGACCGGCAGATCTGATATCAACAAGTTTGTA
CAAAAAAGCTGAACGAGAAACGTAAAATGATATAAATATCAATATATTAAATTAGATTTTGCATAAAAAA
CAGACTACATAATACTGTAAAACACAACATATCCAGTCATATTGGCGGCCGCATTAGGCACCCCAGGCTT
TACACTTTATGCTTCCGGCTCGTATAATGTGTGGATTTTGAGTTAGGATCCGTCGAGATTTTCAGGAGCT
AAGGAAGCTAAAATGGAGAAAAAAATCACTGGATATACCACCGTTGATATATCCCAATGGCATCGTAAAG
AACATTTTGAGGCATTTCAGTCAGTTGCTCAATGTACCTATAACCAGACCGTTCAGCTGGATATTACGGC
CTTTTTAAAGACCGTAAAGAAAAATAAGCACAAGTTTTATCCGGCCTTTATTCACATTCTTGCCCGCCTG
ATGAATGCTCATCCGGAATTCCGTATGGCAATGAAAGACGGTGAGCTGGTGATATGGGATAGTGTTCACC
CTTGTTACACCGTTTTCCATGAGCAAACTGAAACGTTTTCATCGCTCTGGAGTGAATACCACGACGATTT
CCGGCAGTTTCTACACATATATTCGCAAGATGTGGCGTGTTACGGTGAAAACCTGGCCTATTTCCCTAAA
GGGTTTATTGAGAATATGTTTTTCGTCTCAGCCAATCCCTGGGTGAGTTTCACCAGTTTTGATTTAAACG
TGGCCAATATGGACAACTTCTTCGCCCCCGTTTTCACCATGGGCAAATATTATACGCAAGGCGACAAGGT
GCTGATGCCGCTGGCGATTCAGGTTCATCATGCCGTTTGTGATGGCTTCCATGTCGGCAGAATGCTTAAT
GAATTACAACAGTACTGCGATGAGTGGCAGGGCGGGGCGTAAAGATCTGGATCCGGCTTACTAAAAGCCA
GATAACAGTATGCGTATTTGCGCGCTGATTTTTGCGGTATAAGAATATATACTGATATGTATACCCGAAG
TATGTCAAAAAGAGGTATGCTATGAAGCAGCGTATTACAGTGACAGTTGACAGCGACAGCTATCAGTTGC
TCAAGGCATATATGATGTCAATATCTCCGGTCTGGTAAGCACAACCATGCAGAATGAAGCCCGTCGTCTG
CGTGCCGAACGCTGGAAAGCGGAAAATCAGGAAGGGATGGCTGAGGTCGCCCGGTTTATTGAAATGAACG
GCTCTTTTGCTGACGAGAACAGGGGCTGGTGAAATGCAGTTTAAGGTTTACACCTATAAAAGAGAGAGCC
GTTATCGTCTGTTTGTGGATGTACAGAGTGATATTATTGACACGCCCGGGCGACGGATGGTGATCCCCCT
GGCCAGTGCACGTCTGCTGTCAGATAAAGTCTCCCGTGAACTTTACCCGGTGGTGCATATCGGGGATGAA
AGCTGGCGCATGATGACCACCGATATGGCCAGTGTGCCGGTCTCCGTTATCGGGGAAGAAGTGGCTGATC
TCAGCCACCGCGAAAATGACATCAAAAACGCCATTAACCTGATGTTCTGGGGAATATAAATGTCAGGCTC
CCTTATACACAGCCAGTCTGCAGGTCGACCATAGTGACTGGATATGTTGTGTTTTACAGTATTATGTAGT
CTGTTTTTTATGCAAAATCTAATTTAATATATTGATATTTATATCATTTTACGTTTCTCGTTCAGCTTTC
TTGTACAAAGTGGTTGATATCAAGCTTATCGATACCGTCGACCTCGAGTATGTTTCGAATGATACTAACA
TAACATAGAACATTTTCAGGGTACCAAAAACATGCCACAATTTGATATATTATGTAAAACACCACCTAAG
GTGCTTGTTCGTCAGTTTGTGGAAAGGTTTGAAAGACCTTCAGGTGAGAAAATAGCATTATGTGCTGCTG
AACTAACCTATTTATGTTGGATGATTACACATAACGGAACAGCAATCAAGAGAGCCACATTCATGAGCTA
TAATACTATCATAAGCAATTCGCTGAGTTTCGATATTGTCAATAAATCACTCCAGTTTAAATACAAGACG
CAAAAAGCAACAATTCTGGAAGCCTCATTAAAGAAATTGATTCCTGCTTGGGAATTTACAATTATTCCTT
ACTATGGACAAAAACATCAATCTGATATCACTGATATTGTAAGTAGTTTGCAATTACAGTTCGAATCATC
GGAAGAAGCAGATAAGGGAAATAGCCACAGTAAAAAAATGCTTAAAGCACTTCTAAGTGAGGGTGAAAGC
ATCTGGGAGATCACTGAGAAAATACTAAATTCGTTTGAGTATACTTCGAGATTTACAAAAACAAAAACTT
TATACCAATTCCTCTTCCTAGCTACTTTCATCAATTGTGGAAGATTCAGCGATATTAAGAACGTTGATCC
GAAATCATTTAAATTAGTCCAAAATAAGTATCTGGGAGTAATAATCCAGTGTTTAGTGACAGAGACAAAG
ACAAGCGTTAGTAGGCACATATACTTCTTTAGCGCAAGGGGTAGGATCGATCCACTTGTATATTTGGATG
AATTTTTGAGGAATTCTGAACCAGTCCTAAAACGAGTAAATAGGACCGGCAATTCTTCAAGCAATAAACA
GGAATACCAATTATTAAAAGATAACTTAGTCAGATCGTACAATAAAGCTTTGAAGAAAAATGCGCCTTAT
TCAATCTTTGCTATAAAAAATGGCCCAAAATCTCACATTGGAAGACATTTGATGACCTCATTTCTTTCAA
TGAAGGGCCTAACGGAGTTGACTAATGTTGTGGGAAATTGGAGCGATAAGCGTGCTTCTGCCGTGGCCAG
GACAACGTATACTCATCAGATAACAGCAATACCTGATCACTACTTCGCACTAGTTTCTCGGTACTATGCA
TATGATCCAATATCAAAGGAAATGATAGCATTGAAGGATGAGACTAATCCAATTGAGGAGTGGCAGCATA
TAGAACAGCTAAAGGGTAGTGCTGAAGGAAGCATACGATACCCCGCATGGAATGGGATAATATCACAGGA
GGTACTAGACTACCTTTCATCCTACATAAATAGACGCATATAAGTACGCATTTAAGCATAAACACGCACT
ATGCCGTTCTTCTCATGTATATATATATACAGGCAACACGCAGATATAGGTGCGACGTGAACAGTGAGCT
GTATGTGCGGGGATCCACTAGTTCTAGCCGGCCATACAAGTAATCCGGATGATCGACGCCAACGTCGTTG
AATTTTCAAATTTTAAATACTGAATATTTGTTTTTTTTCCTATTATTTATTTATTCTCTTTGTGTTTTTT
TTCTTGCTTTCTAAAAAATTAATTCAATCCAAATCTAAACATGAGCGGTTTTTTTTCTCTTTCCGTCTCC
CAATTCGTATTCCGCTCCTCTCATCTGAACACAATGTGCAAGTTTATTTATCTTCTCGCTTTCATTTCAT
TAGGACGTGGGGGGAATTGGTGGAAGGGGGAAACACACAAAAGGATGATGGAAATGAAATAAGGACACAC
AATATGCAACAACATTCAATTCAGAAATATGGAGGAAGGTTTAAAAGAAAACATAAAAATATATAGAGGA
GGAAGGAAAACTAGTCTAGAATCCTATGCTTGCACTTTGAGCCAATTTATCCAAGTCCTTGTAAAAAGTA
TTCGAAAATTGTTAACGGATAAAATGTTTATTATAATATCAAAAACAATTTGTCAGTTGACCACTTTTTG
ATATATTTGACAGAAACCGGGATGAATTGGCTCAAAGTTAGGGCGCCCTTCTATTACAGGGTTTCTGATA
ACAAACCGGTTATTAACTCCCAACAAGGGATGATTTCAATTCATCATGCTCAAATTGACCCAAATTAAGT
TACATGACAAATTCATCGCCCTTTTCAACTCTTCTTGGCTCATCATCTGTTATTCTGTTCCTATTCTGTC
TGCACCCTATACCCCTTTGCATACTCTCTCGTCATTCCTTTCTTGGATAGTGTCTTCTTCTCCCCAGCTC
TGCTACTTCTATGACTTGCGCCCGCTGCTTTTCCGCTCGTTCCTCTCCTCTCTGACGTCTTCTTCTGCTT
CTTTTCTCCTTCCTTTTTCCCTTCTCAATCTTCCTCTTTTTCCCATTTCTGTCAATCATTCGAAGAAGAA
GAAGAAGAAGACCCTCATTCATTTCATTTTTTTTTCTGTCGGTGTGTGCTGCTCGGTTAAGAGTGAGCTC
TCTATTCCACGTCTTCTTCTTTTTCTTCTTCGATTCGAATCAATCACTCCACCAAAACGCATTCGTTTTT
GGGATTCACCCCGCGGTTCGCAACAGGTTTCTTTTTCAAATTATTAGCGTTATAAATAGAAAAATGGTGG
AGTTTCAATAAAAATGATAATTTACAAAGTGTATTTTGATTACATGTACTCAAAAAGGTTGAAATTTTTC
ATACCAGTTTTCCGGAAATCCATCTGATATCATTATCGTATTTTTCTTTTTAAAAATGTTTTCAAAAAAA
AACAAAATATAGCTGGTTATTTGGCACCCTCTAATTACCATTTTCCTGTCACACCACACTCTTTTCCTTC
TTCCACTTCTTTCCGTTTTCAGCCGCTTCCAACCAAACCGATATGAAAGCCGAGCAACAACAATCGATTC
CACCCGGCTCGGCGACCTTCCCGTCGCAGGTGAGACTCAGAAAACTAGAGAAACCGCTCAACTAACTCTT
GATATCCGATTTCATTCTTTTCTCTTTTCTTTTTGTTGAACTTTTCCATATTTCCAGATGCCACGGCCAC
CACCAAGCACCGAACAAGGAATCACAACGGAATCGGAGCTTGCGAAGAAAGCTCAAATCACTCCGAACGA
CGTTTTAGCACTTCCGGGAATCACTCAAGGTATCTTGCTCCCTTTGGATTTCAGTTTAAAACATAAATTT
AGGATTCTTATGCTCCCCATCTGCGAACATCTATAACATCGAGTTCACCAAGTTCCAAATCCGTGATCTG
GACACTGAGCAAGTGCTTTTCGAGATCGCCAAACCGGAGAACGATCAGGAGAATGATGAGTCGCCACAGG
AGTCGGCAAGATACGTGCGTTATAGATTTGCTCCAAACTTTTTGAAACTCAAAACGGTCGGAGCAACTGT
GGAATTCAAAGTAGGAGACATCCCAATCCATCATTTCCGAATGATCGAACGTCACTTCTTCAAAGATCGC
CTTCTGAAGTGTTTTGACTTTGAATTCGGATTCTGTATTCCGAATTCACGAAACAACTGTGAACATATCT
ATGAGTTCCCTCAACTCTCTCAACAACTCAGTGAGTCATTATTCTAAAAAGTACAATTCAAAAGACTAAT
CTCTTTTTCAGTGGACGACATGATCAACAATCCAAACGAGACTCGTTCTGACAGCTTCTATTTCGTCGAT
AACAAACTCGTCATGCACAACAAAGCCGACTACTCATATGATGCATAAATATTTAATACAAAAATGTTCT
GGATAATTATTCTGTCGAATAGAAAAAAAACTCCAAATGTGATTAAATTCCAATAATTCCTGTCTAGTTT
GTTCCTTCCCCTTCCCCTTCTCATGTTCAATGCATTCCTAAGCTTTTCAGTTCCCCCCTTGTTTCTATAT
TTTTTCGCTGTCCTGTCACACTCGCTAAAAACACTAATCACACGGAAATCTGTTTTCAATAAAAACTCCA
ACTTTAACTCATTTTCAATTTCAACTGAAAGATTTTTTCATTAGAGAATGTCTAGGCATGCTCTAGAGGG
CCCAAAAGG
[88 nt withheld, positions 5820-5907]
A
[49 nt withheld, positions 5909-5957]
CCTTTGACGTTGGAGTCCACGTTCTTT
[37 nt withheld, positions 5985-6021]
ACCCTATCTCGGTCTATTCTTTTGATTTATAAGGGATTTTGCCGATTTCGGCCTATTGGTTAAAAAATGA
GCTGATTTAACAAAAATTTAACGCGAATTTTAACAAAATATTAACGCTTACAATTTAGGTGGCACTTTTC
GGGGAAATGTGCGCGGAACCCCTATTTGTTTATTTTTCTAAATACATTCAAATATGTATCCGCTCATGAG
ACAATAACCCTGATAAATGCTTCAATAATATTGAAAAAGGAAGAGTATGAGTATTCAACATTTCCGTGTC
GCCCTTATTCCCTTTTTTGCGGCATTTTGCCTTCCTGTTTTTGCTCACCCAGAAACGCTGGTGAAAGTAA
AAGATGCTGAAGATCAGTTGGGTGCACGAGTGGGTTACATCGAACTGGATCTCAACAGCGGTAAGATCCT
TGAGAGTTTTCGCCCCGAAGAACGTTTTCCAATGATGAGCACTTTTAAAGTTCTGCTATGTGGCGCGGTA
TTATCCCGTATTGACGCCGGGCAAGAGCAACTCGGTCGCCGCATACACTATTCTCAGAATGACTTGGTTG
AGTACTCACCAGTCACAGAAAAGCATCTTACGGATGGCATGACAGTAAGAGAATTATGCAGTGCTGCCAT
AACCATGAGTGATAACACTGCGGCCAACTTACTTCTGACAACGATCGGAGGACCGAAGGAGCTAACCGCT
TTTTTGCACAACATGGGGGATCATGTAACTCGCCTTGATCGTTGGGAACCGGAGCTGAATGAAGCCATAC
CAAACGACGAGCGTGACACCACGATGCCTGTAGCAATGGCAACAACGTTGCGCAAACTATTAACTGGCGA
ACTACTTACTCTAGCTTCCCGGCAACAATTAATAGACTGGATGGAGGCGGATAAAGTTGCAGGACCACTT
CTGCGCTCGGCCCTTCCGGCTGGCTGGTTTATTGCTGATAAATCTGGAGCCGGTGAGCGTGGGTCTCGCG
GTATCATTGCAGCACTGGGGCCAGATGGTAAGCCCTCCCGTATCGTAGTTATCTACACGACGGGGAGTCA
GGCAACTATGGATGAACGAAATAGACAGATCGCTGAGATAGGTGCCTCACTGATTAAGCATTGGTAACTG
TCAGACCAAGTTTACTCATATATACTTTAGATTGATTTAAAACTTCATTTTTAATTTAAAAGGATCTAGG
TGAAGATCCTTTTTGATAATCTCATGACCAAAATCCCTTAACGTGAGTTTTCGTTCCACTGAGCGTCAGA
CCCCGTAGAAAAGATCAAAGGATCTTCTTGAGATCCTTTTTTTCTGCGCGTAATCTGCTGCTTGCAAACA
AAAAAACCACCGCTACCAGCGGTGGTTTGTTTGCCGGATCAAGAGCTACCAACTCTTTTTCCGAAGGTAA
CTGGCTTCAGCAGAGCGCAGATACCAAATACTGTCCTTCTAGTGTAGCCGTAGTTAGGCCACCACTTCAA
GAACTCTGTAGCACCGCCTACATACCTCGCTCTGCTAATCCTGTTACCAGTGGCTGCTGCCAGTGGCGAT
AAGTCGTGTCTTACCGGGTTGGACTCAAGACGATAGTTACCGGATAAGGCGCAGCGGTCGGGCTGAACGG
GGGGTTCGTGCACACAGCCCAGCTTGGAGCGAACGACCTACACCGAACTGAGATACCTACAGCGTGAGCT
ATGAGAAAGCGCCACGCTTCCCGAAGGGAGAAAGGCGGACAGGTATCCGGTAAGCGGCAGGGTCGGAACA
GGAGAGCGCACGAGGGAGCTTCCAGGGGGAAACGCCTGGTATCTTTATAGTCCTGTCGGGTTTCGCCACC
TCTGACTTGAGCGTCGATTTTTGTGATGCTCGTCAGGGGGGCGGAGCCTATGGAAAAACGCCAGCAACGC
GGCCTTTTTACGGTTCCTGGCCTTTTGCTGGCCTTTTGCTCACATGTTCTTTCCTGCGTTATCCCCTGAT
TCTGTGGATAACCGTATTACCGCCTTTGAGTGAGCTGATACCGCTCGCCGCAGCCGAACGACCGAGCGCA
GCGAGTCAGTGAGCGAGGAAGC
