>Addgene plasmid #19618 | pGC267 | addgene partial sequence | sequence record 25119 | 19618 with M13R
TTTTGCATAAAAAACAGACTACATAATACTGTAAAACACAACATATCCAGTCACTATGGCGGCCGCATTA
GGCACCCCAGGCTTTACACTTTATGCTTCCGGCTCGTATAATGTGTGGATTTTGAGTTAGGATCCGTCGA
GATTTTCAGGAGCTAAGGAAGCTAAAATGGAGAAAAAAATCACTGGATATACCACCGTTGATATATCCCA
ATGGCATCGTAAAGAACATTTTGAGGCATTTCAGTCAGTTGCTCAATGTACCTATAACCAGACCGTTCAG
CTGGATATTACGGCCTTTTTAAAGACCGTAAAGAAAAATAAGCACAAGTTTTATCCGGCCTTTATTCACA
TTCTTGCCCGCCTGATGAATGCTCATCCGGAATTCCGTATGGCAATGAAAGACGGTGAGCTGGTGATATG
GGATAGTGTTCACCCTTGTTACACCGTTTTCCATGAGCAAACTGAAACGTTTTCATCGCTCTGGAGTGAA
TACCACGACGATTTCCGGCAGTTTCTACACATATATTCGCAAGATGTGGCGTGTTAC
