>Addgene plasmid #19618 | pGC267 | addgene partial sequence | sequence record 25120 | 19618 with T7
CNAAAAAGCTGAACGAGAAACGTAAAATGATATAAATATCAATATATTAAATTAGATTTTGCATAAAAAA
CAGACTACATAATACTGTAAAACACAACATATCCAGTCACTATGGCGGCCGCATTAGGCACCCCAGGCTT
TACACTTTATGCTTCCGGCTCGTATAATGTGTGGATTTTGAGTTAGGATCCGTCGAGATTTTCAGGAGCT
AAGGAAGCTAAAATGGAGAAAAAAATCACTGGATATACCACCGTTGATATATCCCAATGGCATCGTAAAG
AACATTTTGAGGCATTTCAGTCAGTTGCTCAATGTACCTATAACCAGACCGTTCAGCTGGATATTACGGC
CTTTTTAAAGACCGTAAAGAAAAATAAGCACAAGTTTTATCCGGCCTTTATTCACATTCTTGCCCGCCTG
ATGAATGCTCATCCGGAATTCCGTATGGCAATGAAAGACGGTGAGCTGGTGATATGGGATAGTGTTCACC
CTTGTTACACCGTTTTCCATGAGCAAACTGAAACGTTTTCATCGCTCTGGAGTGAATACCACGACGATTT
CCGGCAGTTTCTACACATATATTCGCAAGATGTGGCGTGTTACGGTGAAAACCTGGCCTATTTCCCTAAA
GGGTTTATTGAGANNATGTTTTTCGTCTCAGCCAATCCCTGGGTGAGTTTCACCAGTTTTGATTTAAACG
TGGCCAATATGGACAACTTCNNCGCCCCCGNTTTCACCNNNGGCAA
